Addgene plasmid #19099: Dom34+GST
Depositing lab: SeWon Suh. Depositing organization: Seoul National University. Publication: Structural and functional insights into dom34, a key component of no-go mRNA decay. Lee HH, Kim YS, Kim KH, Heo I, Kim SK, Kim O, Kim HK, Yoon JY, Kim HS, Kim do J, Lee SJ, Yoon HJ, Kim SJ, Lee BG, Song HK, Kim VN, Park CM, Suh SW. Mol Cell. 2007 Sep 21. 27(6):938-50. 10.1016/j.molcel.2007.07.019 PubMed 17889667.
Backbone
  Vector backbone: pET28b(+)
  Backbone size w/o insert (bp): 5369
  Vector type: Bacterial Expression
Growth in bacteria
  Bacterial resistance: Kanamycin, 50 μg/mL
  Growth temperature: 37°C
  Growth strain: DH5alpha
  Copy number: High Copy
Gene/Insert
  Gene/Insert name: Protein DOM34 (alt name: Saccharomyces cerevisiae)
  Species: S. cerevisiae (budding yeast)
  Insert size (bp): 936
  Entrez Gene: DOM34 (a.k.a. YNL001W)
  Tag / fusion protein: C tag (C terminal on insert); N tag (N terminal on insert); GST
  Cloning method: Restriction Enzyme; 5′ cloning site NdeI (not destroyed); 3′ cloning site XhoI (not destroyed)
  Sequencing primers: 5′ t7
Terms and licenses: Academic/Nonprofit Terms; Industry Terms: Not Available to Industry
How to cite: Dom34+GST was a gift from SeWon Suh (Addgene plasmid # 19099 ; http://n2t.net/addgene:19099 ; RRID:Addgene_19099)
