[The description below was written by a language model from this plasmid's Addgene catalogue record.]
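Description:
Dom34+GST is a bacterial expression plasmid built on the pET28b(+) backbone, carrying the Saccharomyces cerevisiae DOM34 gene (YNL001W) for recombinant protein production in E. coli. The plasmid is selected with kanamycin and is listed as high copy, with propagation in a cloning strain such as DH5alpha. As with other pET vectors, expression would normally rely on the T7 promoter/lac operator system and therefore on a host that supplies T7 RNA polymerase. The record itself does not list promoter features, although the use of a T7 sequencing primer at the 5′ end is consistent with this arrangement.

The insert is recorded as 936 bp and was cloned by restriction digestion between NdeI and XhoI, both of which remain intact. Cloning into these sites of pET28b(+) typically places the coding sequence in frame with vector-encoded tags at both ends, and the record notes an N-terminal tag, a C-terminal tag and GST. It does not name the terminal tags explicitly, nor does it say where the GST moiety sits relative to Dom34 or how it relates to the stated insert size. No feature table is available to resolve these points, so sequence verification would be needed to determine the exact fusion architecture.

Dom34 is a key component of no-go mRNA decay, the surveillance pathway that deals with mRNAs on which ribosomes have stalled. The associated publication concerns structural and functional analysis of this protein. The construct is therefore suited to overexpression and affinity purification of tagged Dom34 for biochemical, interaction or structural studies.
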