>Addgene plasmid #19099 | Dom34+GST | addgene partial sequence | sequence record 24880 | pGEX-5 5'-GGGCTGGCAAGCCACGTTTGGTG-3'
GNGNANCTCAATCGNATGGTTCACTAGCGGTACCACGGAAAAACCTGTATTTTCAGGGTGCCATGGGATC
CNTNNAGGTTATTNGTCTGAAANANGNTTCTTTTAACAAAGGAGGAGCAGTGATTACTCTTTTACCGGAG
GACANGGAANATCTGNTTACTGTTTATCAAATAGTAGACNAAGATGACGAGTTGATATTCAGGAAAANAT
TCACCTCTAAACTTGATGAAGCTGGTAAGAAANANAGTACAGATTTGGTCNAGTTNAAGATTAANGTANT
ATCCGAGGATTTTGATATGAAGGATGAATATTTGAAATATNANGGTGTTACTGTTACAGATGACNGTGGA
GCTAGNAATGTTGNCNTNCCNGTCGGCAACTATTTGAGCTTTACCCTTGACTACGTGTATCCCTTTACTA
TCATAANACAAAACTTTAANAAATTCATGCAAAAGCTCTTAAATGAANCCNGTAATNNCGAGTATAAATC
AGACACCGCGGCGGTCGTNTTACANGANGGGATCGCCCATGTTTGNTTAGTGACNTCCTCCTCTACTNTT
TCNNAACNAAAAATTGAATATAGTATCCCNCAACGANACGGATGNCTGCNNTNCTGNCGCTNGCGNCTGA
CCACTGACANNTTTTATAAANATACCCCAGTGCAATGAAGAAAGATTTNNCTTTNATAANTTAAAGACTA
TTNGTCTNTGCNTCCNGGTTNCCCCCGAGAATTNATGNACAAATTTTCCGTAGCCGAAAGAACCAATAAG
AAATACNCGTACAANGANGTNCTANAGCCACNGTCCCGGCTCTACGGCATAAGNANTTGNAANCCCTAAG
CTCAGCGCNGATNANNCCGAGANAGGGGGAGANTTTNTNTTACG
